Addgene plasmid #237668: pRK5_mEGFP-NPM1-KS
Purpose: For overexpression of mEGFP-NPM1-KS
Depositing lab: Denes Hnisz. Depositing organization: Max Planck Institute for Molecular Genetics. Publication: Probing condensate microenvironments with a micropeptide killswitch. Zhang Y, Stoppelkamp I, Fernandez-Pernas P, Allram M, Charman M, Magalhaes AP, Piedavent-Salomon M, Sommer G, Sung YC, Meyer K, Grams N, Halko E, Dongre S, Meierhofer D, Malszycki M, Ilik IA, Aktas T, Kraushar ML, Vastenhouw N, Weitzman MD, Grebien F, Niskanen H, Hnisz D. Nature. 2025 Jun 4. doi: 10.1038/s41586-025-09141-5. PubMed 40468084.
Backbone
  Vector backbone: pRK5
  Vector type: Mammalian Expression
Growth in bacteria
  Bacterial resistance: Ampicillin, 100 μg/mL
  Growth temperature: 37°C
  Growth strain: DH5alpha
  Copy number: High Copy
Gene/Insert
  Gene/Insert name: NPM1-KS
  Species: H. sapiens (human)
  Entrez Gene: NPM1 (a.k.a. B23, NPM)
  Tag / fusion protein: mEGFP (N terminal on insert)
  Cloning method: Gibson Cloning
Terms and licenses: Academic/Nonprofit Terms; Industry Terms: Not Available to Industry
How to cite: pRK5_mEGFP-NPM1-KS was a gift from Denes Hnisz (Addgene plasmid # 237668 ; http://n2t.net/addgene:237668 ; RRID:Addgene_237668)
