[The description below was written by a language model from this plasmid's Addgene catalogue record and pLannotate feature annotations shown in this document.]
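Description:
pRK5_mEGFP-NPM1-KS is a mammalian expression plasmid of about 6.3 kb built on the pRK5 backbone and intended for overexpression of a fluorescently tagged human nucleophosmin (NPM1) variant. It is maintained in E. coli as a high-copy plasmid through a ColE1/pUC-type origin and selected with ampicillin via the β-lactamase gene under its own promoter. The backbone also carries an M13 phage origin for single-stranded DNA production. Various vestigial pieces (lacZα, lacI, rop and bom fragments, lac promoter/operator) appear to be leftovers of vector ancestry rather than functional parts. No mammalian selection marker is annotated, which suggests use by transient transfection. An SV40 enhancer/early promoter region sits downstream of the expression cassette, but the table shows no intact coding sequence driven by it.

The expression cassette begins with the human CMV immediate-early enhancer and promoter, followed by a fragment of CMV intron A, an SP6 promoter that could allow in vitro transcription, and a short annotated fragment of an IgH signal sequence. The open reading frame consists of monomeric EGFP fused at the N-terminus of NPM1, and transcripts are terminated by an SV40 polyadenylation signal. The "KS" element named in the insert is not separately annotated. About 80 nt lie unannotated between the end of the NPM1 match and the poly(A) signal, where a short C-terminal addition could sit, but the record does not confirm this. The associated publication title refers to a micropeptide "killswitch" for probing condensate microenvironments. This fits use of the construct to image nucleolar NPM1 condensates in live cells and examine how the KS tag affects them.
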