Features (pLannotate 1.2.2; 21 found; start..end, strand, type, name):
     14..393     +  enhancer       CMV enhancer: human cytomegalovirus immediate early enhancer
    394..597     +  promoter       CMV promoter: human cytomegalovirus (CMV) immediate early promoter
    733..776     +  intron         CMV intron (fragment): modified intron A from human cytomegalovirus
    828..846     +  promoter       SP6 promoter: promoter for bacteriophage SP6 RNA polymerase
    850..887     +  CDS            IgH signal sequence (fragment): signal sequence from the mouse immunoglobulin heavy chain variable region
    940..1656    +  CDS            mEGFP: mEGFP is a basic (constitutively fluorescent) green fluorescent protein published in 2002, derived from Aequorea victoria. It has moderate acid sensitivity.
   1666..2547    +  CDS            NPM1: NPM_HUMAN - Also known as NPM. Experimental evidence at protein level: Swiss-Prot protein existence level 1. Involved in diverse cellular processes such as ribosome biogenesis, centrosome duplication, protein chaperoning, histone assembly, cell proliferation, and regulation of tumor suppressors p53/TP53 and ARF. Binds ribosome presumably to drive ribosome nuclear export. Associated with nucleolar ribonucleoprotein structures and bind single-stranded nucleic acids. Acts as a chaperonin for the core histones H3, H2B and H4. Stimulates APEX1 endonuclease activity on apurinic/apyrimidinic (AP) dou
   2630..2764    +  polyA_signal   SV40 poly(A) signal: SV40 polyadenylation signal
   2833..3190    +  promoter       SV40 promoter: SV40 enhancer and early promoter
   3209..3363    +  CDS            lacZα (fragment): LacZα fragment of β-galactosidase; lacZ fragment
   3369..3420    -  misc_feature   bom (fragment): basis of mobility region from pBR322
   3439..3819    +  rep_origin     M13 ori (sequence partly withheld): M13 bacteriophage origin of replication; arrow indicates direction of (+) strand synthesis
   3895..3944    -  misc_feature   bom (fragment): basis of mobility region from pBR322
   4046..4081    -  CDS            rop (fragment): Rop protein, which maintains plasmids at low copy number; rop
   4176..4280    +  promoter       AmpR promoter: bla
   4281..5141    +  CDS            AmpR: β-lactamase; bla; confers resistance to ampicillin, carbenicillin, and related antibiotics
   5312..5900    +  rep_origin     ori: high-copy-number ColE1/pMB1/pBR322/pUC origin of replication
   6083..6175    +  CDS            lacI (fragment): lac repressor; lacI; The lac repressor binds to the lac operator to inhibit transcription in E. coli. This inhibition can be relieved by adding lactose or isopropyl-β-D-thiogalactopyranoside (IPTG).
   6188..6209    +  protein_bind   CAP binding site: CAP binding activates transcription in the presence of cAMP. E. coli catabolite activator protein
   6224..6254    +  promoter       lac promoter: promoter for the E. coli lac operon
   6262..6278    +  protein_bind   lac operator: The lac repressor binds to the lac operator to inhibit transcription in E. coli. This inhibition can be relieved by adding lactose or isopropyl-β-D-thiogalactopyranoside (IPTG). lac repressor encoded by lacI
>Addgene plasmid #237668 | pRK5_mEGFP-NPM1-KS | addgene full sequence | sequence record 472212 | Addgene NGS Result
TTCGAGCTCGCCCGACATTGATTATTGACTAGTTATTAATAGTAATCAATTACGGGGTCATTAGTTCATA
GCCCATATATGGAGTTCCGCGTTACATAACTTACGGTAAATGGCCCGCCTGGCTGACCGCCCAACGACCC
CCGCCCATTGACGTCAATAATGACGTATGTTCCCATAGTAACGCCAATAGGGACTTTCCATTGACGTCAA
TGGGTGGAGTATTTACGGTAAACTGCCCACTTGGCAGTACATCAAGTGTATCATATGCCAAGTACGCCCC
CTATTGACGTCAATGACGGTAAATGGCCCGCCTGGCATTATGCCCAGTACATGACCTTATGGGACTTTCC
TACTTGGCAGTACATCTACGTATTAGTCATCGCTATTACCATGGTGATGCGGTTTTGGCAGTACATCAAT
GGGCGTGGATAGCGGTTTGACTCACGGGGATTTCCAAGTCTCCACCCCATTGACGTCAATGGGAGTTTGT
TTTGGCACCAAAATCAACGGGACTTTCCAAAATGTCGTAACAACTCCGCCCCATTGACGCAAATGGGCGG
TAGGCGTGTACGGTGGGAGGTCTATATAAGCAGAGCTCGTTTAGTGAACCGTCAGATCGCCTGGAGACGC
CATCCACGCTGTTTTGACCTCCATAGAAGACACCGGGACCGATCCAGCCTCCGCGGCCGGGAACGGTGCA
TTGGAACGCGGATTCCCCGTGCCAAGAGTGACGTAAGTACCGCCTATAGAGTCTATAGGCCCACCCCCTT
GGCTTCGTTAGAACGCGGCTACAATTAATACATAACCTTATGTATCATACACATACGATTTAGGTGACAC
TATAGAATAACATCCACTTTGCCTTTCTCTCCACAGGTGTCCACTCCCAGGTCCAACTGCACCTCGGTTC
TATCGATTGAATTCGTACCGGTCGCCACCATGGTGAGCAAGGGCGAGGAGCTGTTCACCGGGGTGGTGCC
CATCCTGGTCGAGCTGGACGGCGACGTAAACGGCCACAAGTTCAGCGTGTCCGGCGAGGGCGAGGGCGAT
GCCACCTACGGCAAGCTGACCCTGAAGTTCATCTGCACCACCGGCAAGCTGCCCGTGCCCTGGCCCACCC
TCGTGACCACCCTGACCTACGGCGTGCAGTGCTTCAGCCGCTACCCCGACCACATGAAGCAGCACGACTT
CTTCAAGTCCGCCATGCCCGAAGGCTACGTCCAGGAGCGCACCATCTTCTTCAAGGACGACGGCAACTAC
AAGACCCGCGCCGAGGTGAAGTTCGAGGGCGACACCCTGGTGAACCGCATCGAGCTGAAGGGCATCGACT
TCAAGGAGGACGGCAACATCCTGGGGCACAAGCTGGAGTACAACTACAACAGCCACAACGTCTATATCAT
GGCCGACAAGCAGAAGAACGGCATCAAGGTGAACTTCAAGATCCGCCACAACATCGAGGACGGCAGCGTG
CAGCTCGCCGACCACTACCAGCAGAACACCCCCATCGGCGACGGCCCCGTGCTGCTGCCCGACAACCACT
ACCTGAGCACCCAGTCCAAGCTGAGCAAAGACCCCAACGAGAAGCGCGATCACATGGTCCTGCTGGAGTT
CGTGACCGCCGCCGGGATCACTCTCGGCATGGACGAGCTGTACAAGACCGGCGGCATGGAAGATTCGATG
GACATGGACATGAGCCCCCTGAGGCCCCAGAACTATCTTTTCGGTTGTGAACTAAAGGCCGACAAAGATT
ATCACTTTAAGGTGGATAATGATGAAAATGAGCACCAGTTATCTTTAAGAACGGTCAGTTTAGGGGCTGG
TGCAAAGGATGAGTTGCACATTGTTGAAGCAGAGGCAATGAATTACGAAGGCAGTCCAATTAAAGTAACA
CTGGCAACTTTGAAAATGTCTGTACAGCCAACGGTTTCCCTTGGGGGCTTTGAAATAACACCACCAGTGG
TCTTAAGGTTGAAGTGTGGTTCAGGGCCAGTGCATATTAGTGGACAGCACTTAGTAGCTGTGGAGGAAGA
TGCAGAGTCAGAAGATGAAGAGGAGGAGGATGTGAAACTCTTAAGTATATCTGGAAAGCGGTCTGCCCCT
GGAGGTGGTAGCAAGGTTCCACAGAAAAAAGTAAAACTTGCTGCTGATGAAGATGATGACGATGATGATG
AAGAGGATGATGATGAAGATGATGATGATGATGATTTTGATGATGAGGAAGCTGAAGAAAAAGCGCCAGT
GAAGAAATCTATACGAGATACTCCAGCCAAAAATGCACAAAAGTCAAATCAGAATGGAAAAGACTCAAAA
CCATCATCAACACCAAGATCAAAAGGACAAGAATCCTTCAAGAAACAGGAAAAAACTCCTAAAACACCAA
AAGGACCTAGTTCTGTAGAAGACATTAAAGCAAAAATGCAAGCAAGTATAGAAAAAGGTGGTTCTCTTCC
CAAAGTGGAAGCCAAATTCATCAATTATGTGAAGAATTGCTTCCGGATGACTGACCAAGAGGCTATTCAA
GATCTCTGGCAGTGGAGGAAGTCTCTTATGATGATGATGAATAAGTTGGTTCTAGCGCAGTTCTTCTTCT
CCTGTCTATGAACCTGCAGAAGCTTGGCCGCCATGGCCCAACTTGTTTATTGCAGCTTATAATGGTTACA
AATAAAGCAATAGCATCACAAATTTCACAAATAAAGCATTTTTTTCACTGCATTCTAGTTGTGGTTTGTC
CAAACTCATCAATGTATCTTATCATGTCTGGATCGGGAATTAATTCGGCGCAGCACCATGGCCTGAAATA
ACCTCTGAAAGAGGAACTTGGTTAGGTACCTTCTGAGGCGGAAAGAACCAGCTGTGGAATGTGTGTCAGT
TAGGGTGTGGAAAGTCCCCAGGCTCCCCAGCAGGCAGAAGTATGCAAAGCATGCATCTCAATTAGTCAGC
AACCAGGTGTGGAAAGTCCCCAGGCTCCCCAGCAGGCAGAAGTATGCAAAGCATGCATCTCAATTAGTCA
GCAACCATAGTCCCGCCCCTAACTCCGCCCATCCCGCCCCTAACTCCGCCCAGTTCCGCCCATTCTCCGC
CCCATGGCTGACTAATTTTTTTTATTTATGCAGAGGCCGAGGCCGCCTCGGCCTCTGAGCTATTCCAGAA
GTAGTGAGGAGGCTTTTTTGGAGGCCTAGGCTTTTGCAAAAAGCTGTTAACAGCTTGGCACTGGCCGTCG
TTTTACAACGTCGTGACTGGGAAAACCCTGGCGTTACCCAACTTAATCGCCTTGCAGCACATCCCCCTTT
CGCCAGCTGGCGTAATAGCGAAGAGGCCCGCACCGATCGCCCTTCCCAACAGTTGCGCAGCCTGAATGGC
GAATGGCGCCTGATGCGGTATTTTCTCCTTACGCATCTGTGCGGTATTTCACACCGCATA
[142 nt withheld, positions 3421-3562]
C
[141 nt withheld, positions 3564-3704]
CCTTTGACGTTGGAGTCCACGTTCTTT
[37 nt withheld, positions 3732-3768]
ACCCTATCTCGGGCTATTCTTTTGATTTATAAGGGATTTTGCCGATTTCGGCCTATTGGTTAAAAAATGA
GCTGATTTAACAAAAATTTAACGCGAATTTTAACAAAATATTAACGTTTACAATTTTATGGTGCACTCTC
AGTACAATCTGCTCTGATGCCGCATAGTTAAGCCAGCCCCGACACCCGCCAACACCCGCTGACGCGCCCT
GACGGGCTTGTCTGCTCCCGGCATCCGCTTACAGACAAGCTGTGACCGTCTCCGGGAGCTGCATGTGTCA
GAGGTTTTCACCGTCATCACCGAAACGCGCGAGACGAAAGGGCCTCGTGATACGCCTATTTTTATAGGTT
AATGTCATGATAATAATGGTTTCTTAGACGTCAGGTGGCACTTTTCGGGGAAATGTGCGCGGAACCCCTA
TTTGTTTATTTTTCTAAATACATTCAAATATGTATCCGCTCATGAGACAATAACCCTGATAAATGCTTCA
ATAATATTGAAAAAGGAAGAGTATGAGTATTCAACATTTCCGTGTCGCCCTTATTCCCTTTTTTGCGGCA
TTTTGCCTTCCTGTTTTTGCTCACCCAGAAACGCTGGTGAAAGTAAAAGATGCTGAAGATCAGTTGGGTG
CACGAGTGGGTTACATCGAACTGGATCTCAACAGCGGTAAGATCCTTGAGAGTTTTCGCCCCGAAGAACG
TTTTCCAATGATGAGCACTTTTAAAGTTCTGCTATGTGGCGCGGTATTATCCCGTATTGACGCCGGGCAA
GAGCAACTCGGTCGCCGCATACACTATTCTCAGAATGACTTGGTTGAGTACTCACCAGTCACAGAAAAGC
ATCTTACGGATGGCATGACAGTAAGAGAATTATGCAGTGCTGCCATAACCATGAGTGATAACACTGCGGC
CAACTTACTTCTGACAACGATCGGAGGACCGAAGGAGCTAACCGCTTTTTTGCACAACATGGGGGATCAT
GTAACTCGCCTTGATCGTTGGGAACCGGAGCTGAATGAAGCCATACCAAACGACGAGCGTGACACCACGA
TGCCTGTAGCAATGGCAACAACGTTGCGCAAACTATTAACTGGCGAACTACTTACTCTAGCTTCCCGGCA
ACAATTAATAGACTGGATGGAGGCGGATAAAGTTGCAGGACCACTTCTGCGCTCGGCCCTTCCGGCTGGC
TGGTTTATTGCTGATAAATCTGGAGCCGGTGAGCGTGGGTCTCGCGGTATCATTGCAGCACTGGGGCCAG
ATGGTAAGCCCTCCCGTATCGTAGTTATCTACACGACGGGGAGTCAGGCAACTATGGATGAACGAAATAG
ACAGATCGCTGAGATAGGTGCCTCACTGATTAAGCATTGGTAACTGTCAGACCAAGTTTACTCATATATA
CTTTAGATTGATTTAAAACTTCATTTTTAATTTAAAAGGATCTAGGTGAAGATCCTTTTTGATAATCTCA
TGACCAAAATCCCTTAACGTGAGTTTTCGTTCCACTGAGCGTCAGACCCCGTAGAAAAGATCAAAGGATC
TTCTTGAGATCCTTTTTTTCTGCGCGTAATCTGCTGCTTGCAAACAAAAAAACCACCGCTACCAGCGGTG
GTTTGTTTGCCGGATCAAGAGCTACCAACTCTTTTTCCGAAGGTAACTGGCTTCAGCAGAGCGCAGATAC
CAAATACTGTTCTTCTAGTGTAGCCGTAGTTAGGCCACCACTTCAAGAACTCTGTAGCACCGCCTACATA
CCTCGCTCTGCTAATCCTGTTACCAGTGGCTGCTGCCAGTGGCGATAAGTCGTGTCTTACCGGGTTGGAC
TCAAGACGATAGTTACCGGATAAGGCGCAGCGGTCGGGCTGAACGGGGGGTTCGTGCACACAGCCCAGCT
TGGAGCGAACGACCTACACCGAACTGAGATACCTACAGCGTGAGCTATGAGAAAGCGCCACGCTTCCCGA
AGGGAGAAAGGCGGACAGGTATCCGGTAAGCGGCAGGGTCGGAACAGGAGAGCGCACGAGGGAGCTTCCA
GGGGGAAACGCCTGGTATCTTTATAGTCCTGTCGGGTTTCGCCACCTCTGACTTGAGCGTCGATTTTTGT
GATGCTCGTCAGGGGGGCGGAGCCTATGGAAAAACGCCAGCAACGCGGCCTTTTTACGGTTCCTGGCCTT
TTGCTGGCCTTTTGCTCACATGTTCTTTCCTGCGTTATCCCCTGATTCTGTGGATAACCGTATTACCGCC
TTTGAGTGAGCTGATACCGCTCGCCGCAGCCGAACGACCGAGCGCAGCGAGTCAGTGAGCGAGGAAGCGG
AAGAGCGCCCAATACGCAAACCGCCTCTCCCCGCGCGTTGGCCGATTCATTAATGCAGCTGGCACGACAG
GTTTCCCGACTGGAAAGCGGGCAGTGAGCGCAACGCAATTAATGTGAGTTAGCTCACTCATTAGGCACCC
CAGGCTTTACACTTTATGCTTCCGGCTCGTATGTTGTGTGGAATTGTGAGCGGATAACAATTTCACACAG
GAAACAGCTATGACATGATTACGAATTAA
